>Addgene plasmid #233118 | pUC57KAN-40XALFA | addgene full sequence | sequence record 467244 | Addgene Long Read Sequencing Result
TCGCGCGTTTCGGTGATGACGGTGAAAACCTCTGACACATGCAGCTCCCGGAGACGGTCACAGCTTGTCT
GTAAGCGGATGCCGGGAGCAGACAAGCCCGTCAGGGCGCGTCAGCGGGTGTTGGCGGGTGTCGGGGCTGG
CTTAACTATGCGGCATCAGAGCAGATTGTACTGAGAGTGCACCAGATGCGGTGTGAAATACCGCACAGAT
GCGTAAGGAGAAAATACCGCATCAGGCGCCATTCGCCATTCAGGCTGCGCAACTGTTGGGAAGGGCGATC
GGTGCGGGCCTCTTCGCTATTACGCCAGCTGGCGAAAGGGGGATGTGCTGCAAGGCGATTAAGTTGGGTA
ACGCCAGGGTTTTCCCAGTCACGACGTTGTAAAACGACGGCCAGTGAATTCGGCGCGCCCTTAAGCTCGA
GGGCTCCGGCGGCAGCCGCCTGGAGGAAGAGCTGCGCAGGCGCCTGACCGAGGGCTCCGGCGGCAGCCGC
CTGGAGGAAGAGCTGCGCAGGCGCCTGACCGAGGGCTCCGGCGGCAGCCGCCTGGAGGAAGAGCTGCGCA
GGCGCCTGACCGAGGGCTCCGGCGGCAGCCGCCTGGAGGAAGAGCTGCGCAGGCGCCTGACCGAGGGCTC
CGGCGGCAGCCGCCTGGAGGAAGAGCTGCGCAGGCGCCTGACCGAGGGCTCCGGCGGCGTCGAGGGCTCC
GGCGGCAGCCGCCTGGAGGAAGAGCTGCGCAGGCGCCTGACCGAGGGCTCCGGCGGCAGCCGCCTGGAGG
AAGAGCTGCGCAGGCGCCTGACCGAGGGCTCCGGCGGCAGCCGCCTGGAGGAAGAGCTGCGCAGGCGCCT
GACCGAGGGCTCCGGCGGCAGCCGCCTGGAGGAAGAGCTGCGCAGGCGCCTGACCGAGGGCTCCGGCGGC
AGCCGCCTGGAGGAAGAGCTGCGCAGGCGCCTGACCGAGGGCTCCGGCGGCGTCGAGGGCTCCGGCGGCA
GCCGCCTGGAGGAAGAGCTGCGCAGGCGCCTGACCGAGGGCTCCGGCGGCAGCCGCCTGGAGGAAGAGCT
GCGCAGGCGCCTGACCGAGGGCTCCGGCGGCAGCCGCCTGGAGGAAGAGCTGCGCAGGCGCCTGACCGAG
GGCTCCGGCGGCAGCCGCCTGGAGGAAGAGCTGCGCAGGCGCCTGACCGAGGGCTCCGGCGGCAGCCGCC
TGGAGGAAGAGCTGCGCAGGCGCCTGACCGAGGGCTCCGGCGGCGTCGAGGGCTCCGGCGGCAGCCGCCT
GGAGGAAGAGCTGCGCAGGCGCCTGACCGAGGGCTCCGGCGGCAGCCGCCTGGAGGAAGAGCTGCGCAGG
CGCCTGACCGAGGGCTCCGGCGGCAGCCGCCTGGAGGAAGAGCTGCGCAGGCGCCTGACCGAGGGCTCCG
GCGGCAGCCGCCTGGAGGAAGAGCTGCGCAGGCGCCTGACCGAGGGCTCCGGCGGCAGCCGCCTGGAGGA
AGAGCTGCGCAGGCGCCTGACCGAGGGCTCCGGCGGCGTCGAGGGCTCCGGCGGCAGCCGCCTGGAGGAA
GAGCTGCGCAGGCGCCTGACCGAGGGCTCCGGCGGCAGCCGCCTGGAGGAAGAGCTGCGCAGGCGCCTGA
CCGAGGGCTCCGGCGGCAGCCGCCTGGAGGAAGAGCTGCGCAGGCGCCTGACCGAGGGCTCCGGCGGCAG
CCGCCTGGAGGAAGAGCTGCGCAGGCGCCTGACCGAGGGCTCCGGCGGCAGCCGCCTGGAGGAAGAGCTG
CGCAGGCGCCTGACCGAGGGCTCCGGCGGCGTCGAGGGCTCCGGCGGCAGCCGCCTGGAGGAAGAGCTGC
GCAGGCGCCTGACCGAGGGCTCCGGCGGCAGCCGCCTGGAGGAAGAGCTGCGCAGGCGCCTGACCGAGGG
CTCCGGCGGCAGCCGCCTGGAGGAAGAGCTGCGCAGGCGCCTGACCGAGGGCTCCGGCGGCAGCCGCCTG
GAGGAAGAGCTGCGCAGGCGCCTGACCGAGGGCTCCGGCGGCAGCCGCCTGGAGGAAGAGCTGCGCAGGC
GCCTGACCGAGGGCTCCGGCGGCGTCGAGGGCTCCGGCGGCAGCCGCCTGGAGGAAGAGCTGCGCAGGCG
CCTGACCGAGGGCTCCGGCGGCAGCCGCCTGGAGGAAGAGCTGCGCAGGCGCCTGACCGAGGGCTCCGGC
GGCAGCCGCCTGGAGGAAGAGCTGCGCAGGCGCCTGACCGAGGGCTCCGGCGGCAGCCGCCTGGAGGAAG
AGCTGCGCAGGCGCCTGACCGAGGGCTCCGGCGGCAGCCGCCTGGAGGAAGAGCTGCGCAGGCGCCTGAC
CGAGGGCTCCGGCGGCGTCGAGGGCTCCGGCGGCAGCCGCCTGGAGGAAGAGCTGCGCAGGCGCCTGACC
GAGGGCTCCGGCGGCAGCCGCCTGGAGGAAGAGCTGCGCAGGCGCCTGACCGAGGGCTCCGGCGGCAGCC
GCCTGGAGGAAGAGCTGCGCAGGCGCCTGACCGAGGGCTCCGGCGGCAGCCGCCTGGAGGAAGAGCTGCG
CAGGCGCCTGACCGAGGGCTCCGGCGGCAGCCGCCTGGAGGAAGAGCTGCGCAGGCGCCTGACCGAGGGC
TCCGGCGGCGTCGACGGATCCGCGGCCGCAAGCTTGGCTCGATCGAGCATGGTCATAGCTGTTTCCTGTG
TGAAATTGTTATCCGCTCACAATTCCACACAACATACGAGCCGGAAGCATAAAGTGTAAAGCCTGGGGTG
CCTAATGAGTGAGCTAACTCACATTAATTGCGTTGCGCTCACTGCCCGCTTTCCAGTCGGGAAACCTGTC
GTGCCAGCTGCATTAATGAATCGGCCAACGCGCGGGGAGAGGCGGTTTGCGTATTGGGCGCTCTTCCGCT
TCCTCGCTCACTGACTCGCTGCGCTCGGTCGTTCGGCTGCGGCGAGCGGTATCAGCTCACTCAAAGGCGG
TAATACGGTTATCCACAGAATCAGGGGATAACGCAGGAAAGAACATGTGAGCAAAAGGCCAGCAAAAGGC
CAGGAACCGTAAAAAGGCCGCGTTGCTGGCGTTTTTCCATAGGCTCCGCCCCCCTGACGAGCATCACAAA
AATCGACGCTCAAGTCAGAGGTGGCGAAACCCGACAGGACTATAAAGATACCAGGCGTTTCCCCCTGGAA
GCTCCCTCGTGCGCTCTCCTGTTCCGACCCTGCCGCTTACCGGATACCTGTCCGCCTTTCTCCCTTCGGG
AAGCGTGGCGCTTTCTCATAGCTCACGCTGTAGGTATCTCAGTTCGGTGTAGGTCGTTCGCTCCAAGCTG
GGCTGTGTGCACGAACCCCCCGTTCAGCCCGACCGCTGCGCCTTATCCGGTAACTATCGTCTTGAGTCCA
ACCCGGTAAGACACGACTTATCGCCACTGGCAGCAGCCACTGGTAACAGGATTAGCAGAGCGAGGTATGT
AGGCGGTGCTACAGAGTTCTTGAAGTGGTGGCCTAACTACGGCTACACTAGAAGAACAGTATTTGGTATC
TGCGCTCTGCTGAAGCCAGTTACCTTCGGAAAAAGAGTTGGTAGCTCTTGATCCGGCAAACAAACCACCG
CTGGTAGCGGTGGTTTTTTTGTTTGCAAGCAGCAGATTACGCGCAGAAAAAAAGGATCTCAAGAAGATCC
TTTGATCTTTTCTACGGGGTCTGACGCTCAGTGGAACGAAAACTCACGTTAAGGGATTTTGGTCATGAGA
TTATCAAAAAGGATCTTCACCTAGATCCTTTTAAATTAAAAATGAAGTTTTAAATCAATCTAAAGTATAT
ATGAGTAAACTTGGTCTGACAGTTAGAAAAACTCATCGAGCATCAAATGAAACTGCAATTTATTCATATC
AGGATTATCAATACCATATTTTTGAAAAAGCCGTTTCTGTAATGAAGGAGAAAACTCACCGAGGCAGTTC
CATAGGATGGCAAGATCCTGGTATCGGTCTGCGATTCCGACTCGTCCAACATCAATACAACCTATTAATT
TCCCCTCGTCAAAAATAAGGTTATCAAGTGAGAAATCACCATGAGTGACGACTGAATCCGGTGAGAATGG
CAAAAGTTTATGCATTTCTTTCCAGACTTGTTCAACAGGCCAGCCATTACGCTCGTCATCAAAATCACTC
GCATCAACCAAACCGTTATTCATTCGTGATTGCGCCTGAGCGAGACGAAATACGCGATCGCTGTTAAAAG
GACAATTACAAACAGGAATCGAATGCAACCGGCGCAGGAACACTGCCAGCGCATCAACAATATTTTCACC
TGAATCAGGATATTCTTCTAATACCTGGAATGCTGTTTTCCCAGGGATCGCAGTGGTGAGTAACCATGCA
TCATCAGGAGTACGGATAAAATGCTTGATGGTCGGAAGAGGCATAAATTCCGTCAGCCAGTTTAGTCTGA
CCATCTCATCTGTAACATCATTGGCAACGCTACCTTTGCCATGTTTCAGAAACAACTCTGGCGCATCGGG
CTTCCCATACAATCGATAGATTGTCGCACCTGATTGCCCGACATTATCGCGAGCCCATTTATACCCATAT
AAATCAGCATCCATGTTGGAATTTAATCGCGGCCTAGAGCAAGACGTTTCCCGTTGAATATGGCTCATAC
TCTTCCTTTTTCAATATTATTGAAGCATTTATCAGGGTTATTGTCTCATGAGCGGATACATATTTGAATG
TATTTAGAAAAATAAACAAATAGGGGTTCCGCGCACATTTCCCCGAAAAGTGCCACCTGACGTCTAAGAA
ACCATTATTATCATGACATTAACCTATAAAAATAGGCGTATCACGAGGCCCTTTCGTC
Features (pLannotate 1.2.2; 10 found; start..end, strand, type, name):
    137..236     +  misc_feature   bom (fragment): basis of mobility region from pBR322
    242..399     -  CDS            lacZα (fragment): LacZα fragment of β-galactosidase; lacZ fragment
   2666..2682    -  protein_bind   lac operator: The lac repressor binds to the lac operator to inhibit transcription in E. coli. This inhibition can be relieved by adding lactose or isopropyl-β-D-thiogalactopyranoside (IPTG). lac repressor encoded by lacI
   2690..2720    -  promoter       lac promoter: promoter for the E. coli lac operon
   2735..2756    -  protein_bind   CAP binding site: CAP binding activates transcription in the presence of cAMP. E. coli catabolite activator protein
   2769..2861    -  CDS            lacI (fragment): lac repressor; lacI; The lac repressor binds to the lac operator to inhibit transcription in E. coli. This inhibition can be relieved by adding lactose or isopropyl-β-D-thiogalactopyranoside (IPTG).
   3044..3632    -  rep_origin     ori: high-copy-number ColE1/pMB1/pBR322/pUC origin of replication
   3803..4618    -  CDS            KanR: aminoglycoside phosphotransferase; aph(3')-Ia; confers resistance to kanamycin in bacteria or G418 (Geneticin®) in eukaryotes
   4619..4723    -  promoter       AmpR promoter: bla
   4818..35      +  CDS            rop (fragment) (across the origin): Rop protein, which maintains plasmids at low copy number; rop
