[The description below was written by a language model from this plasmid's Addgene catalogue record and pLannotate feature annotations shown in this document.]
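Description:
pUC57KAN-40XALFA is a small bacterial cloning plasmid (about 4.8 kb by long-read sequencing) built on the pUC57KAN backbone. It serves as a storage and source vector for a synthetic array of forty tandem copies of the ALFA tag. It replicates in E. coli from the high-copy ColE1/pUC-type origin and is selected with kanamycin through an aph(3')-Ia aminoglycoside phosphotransferase gene, which the annotation places directly downstream of the bla (AmpR) promoter. Small remnants of bom, rop and lacI are also detected; these are backbone fragments with no expected function here.

The ALFA tag is a short, rationally designed helical epitope recognised with high affinity by dedicated nanobodies. Multimerising it places many binding sites on a single fusion partner, an approach generally used to amplify signal when detecting or imaging tagged proteins. The automated feature table does not annotate the repeat array itself. However, a stretch of roughly 2.2 kb without any called feature lies between the lacZα fragment and the lac operator/lac promoter/CAP site, where the pUC polylinker would normally sit, and this is presumably where the 40X ALFA insert interrupts lacZα. The insert lies downstream of the lac promoter, but the record gives no indication that bacterial expression is intended. No eukaryotic promoter, terminator, fusion partner or reporter is annotated, so the plasmid appears to be a donor of the multimer cassette for subcloning into expression or knock-in constructs rather than an expression vector. The insert was introduced by restriction cloning, but the sites used are not recorded, and the vector type is listed as unspecified.
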