Addgene plasmid #233118: pUC57KAN-40XALFA
Purpose: 40X ALFA tag multimer
Depositing lab: Steve Stowers. Depositing organization: Montana State University.
Backbone
  Vector backbone: pUC57KAN
  Vector type: Unspecified
Growth in bacteria
  Bacterial resistance: Kanamycin, 50 μg/mL
  Growth temperature: 37°C
  Growth strain: DH5alpha
  Copy number: High Copy
Gene/Insert
  Gene/Insert name: ALFA tag
  Species: Synthetic
  Mutation: None
  Cloning method: Restriction Enzyme; 5′ cloning site Unknown (unknown if destroyed)
Terms and licenses: Academic/Nonprofit Terms; Industry Terms: Not Available to Industry
How to cite: pUC57KAN-40XALFA was a gift from Steve Stowers (Addgene plasmid # 233118 ; http://n2t.net/addgene:233118 ; RRID:Addgene_233118)
